>Addgene plasmid #82252 | pDONR223_BAMBI_WT | addgene full sequence | sequence record 165177 | Addgene NGS result
AAGGATCTTCTTGAGATCCTTTTTTTCTGCGCGTAATCTGCTGCTTGCAAACAAAAAAACCACCGCTACC
AGCGGTGGTTTGTTTGCCGGATCAAGAGCTACCAACTCTTTTTCCGAAGGTAACTGGCTTCAGCAGAGCG
CAGATACCAAATACTGTTCTTCTAGTGTAGCCGTAGTTAGGCCACCACTTCAAGAACTCTGTAGCACCGC
CTACATACCTCGCTCTGCTAATCCTGTTACCAGTGGCTGCTGCCAGTGGCGATAAGTCGTGTCTTACCGG
GTTGGACTCAAGACGATAGTTACCGGATAAGGCGCAGCGGTCGGGCTGAACGGGGGGTTCGTGCACACAG
CCCAGCTTGGAGCGAACGACCTACACCGAACTGAGATACCTACAGCGTGAGCTATGAGAAAGCGCCACGC
TTCCCGAAGGGAGAAAGGCGGACAGGTATCCGGTAAGCGGCAGGGTCGGAACAGGAGAGCGCACGAGGGA
GCTTCCAGGGGGAAACGCCTGGTATCTTTATAGTCCTGTCGGGTTTCGCCACCTCTGACTTGAGCGTCGA
TTTTTGTGATGCTCGTCAGGGGGGCGGAGCCTATGGAAAAACGCCAGCAACGCGGCCTTTTTACGGTTCC
TGGCCTTTTGCTGGCCTTTTGCTCACATGTTCTTTCCTGCGTTATCCCCTGATTCTGTGGATAACCGTAT
TACCGCCTTTGAGTGAGCTGATACCGCTCGCCGCAGCCGAACGACCGAGCGCAGCGAGTCAGTGAGCGAG
GAAGCGGAAGAGCGCCCAATACGCAAACCGCCTCTCCCCGCGCGTTGGCCGATTCATTAATGCAGCTGGC
ACGACAGGTTTCCCGACTGGAAAGCGGGCAGTGAGCGCAACGCAATTAATACGCGTACCGCTAGCCAGGA
AGAGTTTGTAGAAACGCAAAAAGGCCATCCGTCAGGATGGCCTTCTGCTTAGTTTGATGCCTGGCAGTTT
ATGGCGGGCGTCCTGCCCGCCACCCTCCGGGCCGTTGCTTCACAACGTTCAAATCCGCTCCCGGCGGATT
TGTCCTACTCAGGAGAGCGTTCACCGACAAACAACAGATAAAACGAAAGGCCCAGTCTTCCGACTGAGCC
TTTCGTTTTATTTGATGCCTGGCAGTTCCCTACTCTCGCGTTAACGCTAGCATGGATGTTTTCCCAGTCA
CGACGTTGTAAAACGACGGCCAGTCTTAAGCTCGGGCCCCAAATAATGATTTTATTTTGACTGATAGTGA
CCTGTTCGTTGCAACAAATTGATGAGCAATGCTTTTTTATAATGCCAACTTTGTACAAAAAAGTTGGCAT
GGATCGCCACTCCAGCTACATCTTCATCTGGCTGCAGCTGGAGCTCTGCGCCATGGCCGTGCTGCTCACC
AAAGGTGAAATTCGATGCTACTGTGATGCTGCCCACTGTGTAGCCACTGGTTATATGTGTAAATCTGAGC
TCAGCGCCTGCTTCTCTAGACTTCTTGATCCTCAGAACTCAAATTCCCCACTCACCCATGGCTGCCTGGA
CTCTCTTGCAAGCACGACAGACATCTGCCAAGCCAAACAGGCCCGAAACCACTCTGGCACCACCATACCC
ACATTGGAATGCTGTCATGAAGACATGTGCAATTACAGAGGGCTGCACGATGTTCTCTCTCCTCCCAGGG
GTGAGGCCTCAGGACAAGGAAACAGGTATCAGCATGATGGTAGCAGAAACCTTATCACCAAGGTGCAGGA
GCTGACTTCTTCCAAAGAGTTGTGGTTCCGGGCAGCGGTCATTGCCGTGCCCATTGCTGGAGGGCTGATT
TTAGTGTTGCTTATTATGTTGGCCCTGAGGATGCTTCGAAGTGAAAATAAGAGGCTGCAGGATCAGCGGC
AACAGATGCTCTCCCGTTTGCACTACAGCTTTCACGGACACCATTCCAAAAAGGGGCAGGTTGCAAAGTT
AGACTTGGAATGCATGGTGCCGGTCAGTGGGCACGAGAACTGCTGTCTGACCTGTGATAAAATGAGACAA
GCAGACCTCAGCAACGATAAGATCCTCTCGCTTGTTCACTGGGGCATGTACAGTGGGCACGGGAAGCTGG
AATTCGTATGCCCAACTTTCTTGTACAAAGTTGGCATTATAAGAAAGCATTGCTTATCAATTTGTTGCAA
CGAACAGGTCACTATCAGTCAAAATAAAATCATTATTTGCCATCCAGCTGATATCCCCTATAGTGAGTCG
TATTACATGGTCATAGCTGTTTCCTGGCAGCTCTGGCCCGTGTCTCAAAATCTCTGATGTTACATTGCAC
AAGATAAAAATATATCATCATGCCTCCTCTAGACCAGCCAGGACAGAAATGCCTCGACTTCGCTGCTACC
CAAGGTTGCCGGGTGACGCACACCGTGGAAACGGATGAAGGCACGAACCCAGTGGACATAAGCCTGTTCG
GTTCGTAAGCTGTAATGCAAGTAGCGTATGCGCTCACGCAACTGGTCCAGAACCTTGACCGAACGCAGCG
GTGGTAACGGCGCAGTGGCGGTTTTCATGGCTTGTTATGACTGTTTTTTTGGGGTACAGTCTATGCCTCG
GGCATCCAAGCAGCAAGCGCGTTACGCCGTGGGTCGATGTTTGATGTTATGGAGCAGCAACGATGTTACG
CAGCAGGGCAGTCGCCCTAAAACAAAGTTAAACATTATGAGGGAAGCGGTGATCGCCGAAGTATCGACTC
AACTATCAGAGGTAGTTGGCGTCATCGAGCGCCATCTCGAACCGACGTTGCTGGCCGTACATTTGTACGG
CTCCGCAGTGGATGGCGGCCTGAAGCCACACAGTGATATTGATTTGCTGGTTACGGTGACCGTAAGGCTT
GATGAAACAACGCGGCGAGCTTTGATCAACGACCTTTTGGAAACTTCGGCTTCCCCTGGAGAGAGCGAGA
TTCTCCGCGCTGTAGAAGTCACCATTGTTGTGCACGACGACATCATTCCGTGGCGTTATCCAGCTAAGCG
CGAACTGCAATTTGGAGAATGGCAGCGCAATGACATTCTTGCAGGTATCTTCGAGCCAGCCACGATCGAC
ATTGATCTGGCTATCTTGCTGACAAAAGCAAGAGAACATAGCGTTGCCTTGGTAGGTCCAGCGGCGGAGG
AACTCTTTGATCCGGTTCCTGAACAGGATCTATTTGAGGCGCTAAATGAAACCTTAACGCTATGGAACTC
GCCGCCCGACTGGGCTGGCGATGAGCGAAATGTAGTGCTTACGTTGTCCCGCATTTGGTACAGCGCAGTA
ACCGGCAAAATCGCGCCGAAGGATGTCGCTGCCGACTGGGCAATGGAGCGCCTGCCGGCCCAGTATCAGC
CCGTCATACTTGAAGCTAGACAGGCTTATCTTGGACAAGAAGAAGATCGCTTGGCCTCGCGCGCAGATCA
GTTGGAAGAATTTGTCCACTACGTGAAAGGCGAGATCACCAAGGTAGTCGGCAAATAACCCTCGAGCCAC
CCATGACCAAAATCCCTTAACGTGAGTTACGCGTCGTTCCACTGAGCGTCAGACCCCGTAGAAAAGATCA
Features (pLannotate 1.2.2; 12 found; start..end, strand, type, name):
     11..599     +  rep_origin     ori: high-copy-number ColE1/pMB1/pBR322/pUC origin of replication
    782..874     +  CDS            lacI (fragment): lac repressor; lacI; The lac repressor binds to the lac operator to inhibit transcription in E. coli. This inhibition can be relieved by adding lactose or isopropyl-β-D-thiogalactopyranoside (IPTG).
    929..956     -  terminator     rrnB T2 terminator: transcription terminator T2 from the E. coli rrnB gene
   1088..1131    +  terminator     rrnB T1 terminator: Escherichia coli rrnB; transcription terminator T1 from the E. coli rrnB gene
   1178..1214    -  CDS            lacZα (fragment): LacZα fragment of β-galactosidase; lacZ fragment
   1231..1326    +  protein_bind   attL3: mutant version of attL; recombination site for the Gateway® LR reaction LR Clonase™
   1329..2108    +  CDS            BAMBI: BAMBI_HUMAN - Also known as NMA. Experimental evidence at protein level: Swiss-Prot protein existence level 1. Negatively regulates TGF-beta signaling. From Homo sapiens (Human).
   2111..2209    -  protein_bind   attL2: mutant version of attL; recombination site for the Gateway® LR reaction LR Clonase™
   2227..2245    -  promoter       T7 promoter: promoter for bacteriophage T7 RNA polymerase
   2435..2458    +  promoter       Pc promoter (fragment): intI1 (promoter lies within the coding sequence); class 1 integron promoter
   2634..2690    +  CDS            GmR (fragment): gentamycin acetyltransferase; aacC1; confers resistance to gentamycin
   2697..3488    +  CDS            SmR: aminoglycoside adenylyltransferase (Murphy, 1985); aadA; confers resistance to spectinomycin and streptomycin
