[The description below was written by a language model from this plasmid's Addgene catalogue record and pLannotate feature annotations shown in this document.]
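Description:
pDONR223_BAMBI_WT is a Gateway entry clone built on the Invitrogen pDONR223 backbone, carrying the wild-type human BAMBI open reading frame (reference transcript NM_012342.2). BAMBI, also known as NMA, is annotated as a negative regulator of TGF-beta signalling. The sequenced plasmid is about 3.6 kb and is maintained in E. coli at high copy through a ColE1/pUC-type origin. Selection is with spectinomycin, conferred by the aadA (SmR) aminoglycoside adenylyltransferase gene. A fragment of a class 1 integron Pc promoter and a short gentamicin acetyltransferase remnant lie upstream of it. Small lacI and lacZα fragments are also annotated and appear to be backbone remnants rather than functional genes.

The BAMBI coding sequence of roughly 780 bp sits between two attL recombination sites. The automated annotation labels these attL3 and attL2, and they allow the ORF to be transferred by an LR Clonase reaction into any compatible Gateway destination vector. The insert has no promoter of its own, so the plasmid is a shuttling and archival clone, not an expression construct. rrnB T1 and T2 terminators lie upstream of the cassette, where they insulate it from read-through transcription. A T7 promoter lies just beyond the downstream att site, facing back toward the insert, and M13 primer sites flank the region for sequence verification. The clone is in the "open" configuration, with no stop codon immediately after the ORF, so destination vectors can add C-terminal tags or fusions.

The plasmid belongs to the Target Accelerator Plasmid Collection. Here it serves as the wild-type reference for studies that functionally compare cancer-associated alleles, including morphological profiling of gene and allele function.
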