Addgene plasmid #82252: pDONR223_BAMBI_WT
Purpose: Gateway Donor vector containing BAMBI , part of the Target Accelerator Plasmid Collection.
Depositing lab: Jesse Boehm & William Hahn & David Root. Depositing organization: Broad Institute. Publication: Systematic Functional Interrogation of Rare Cancer Variants Identifies Oncogenic Alleles. Kim E, Ilic N, Shrestha Y, Zou L, Kamburov A, Zhu C, Yang X, Lubonja R, Tran N, Nguyen C, Lawrence MS, Piccioni F, Bagul M, Doench JG, Chouinard CR, Wu X, Hogstrom L, Natoli T, Tamayo P, Horn H, Corsello SM, Lage K, Root DE, Subramanian A, Golub TR, Getz G, Boehm JS, Hahn WC. Cancer Discov. 2016 Jul;6(7):714-26. doi: 10.1158/2159-8290.CD-16-0160. Epub 2016 May 4. PubMed 27147599.
Backbone
  Vector backbone: pDONR223
  Backbone manufacturer: Invitrogen
  Backbone size w/o insert (bp): 2790
  Vector type: Gateway Entry vector
Growth in bacteria
  Bacterial resistance: Spectinomycin, 50 μg/mL
  Growth temperature: 37°C
  Growth strain: DH5alpha
  Copy number: High Copy
Gene/Insert
  Gene/Insert name: BAMBI (alt name: NM_012342.2)
  Species: H. sapiens (human)
  Mutation: WT
  Entrez Gene: BAMBI (a.k.a. NMA)
  Promoter: None
  Cloning method: Gateway Cloning
  Sequencing primers: 5′ M13pUC-fwd; 3′ M13-Rev
Terms and licenses: Academic/Nonprofit Terms; Industry Terms: Not Available to Industry
Depositor comments: Open state: NO stop codon immediately follows insert. Supporting reference: Systematic morphological profiling of human gene and allele function via Cell Painting. Rohban MH, et al. Elife. 2017, Mar 18;6. pii: e24060. PubMed PMID 28315521
How to cite: pDONR223_BAMBI_WT was a gift from Jesse Boehm & William Hahn & David Root (Addgene plasmid # 82252 ; http://n2t.net/addgene:82252 ; RRID:Addgene_82252)
