>Addgene plasmid #82252 | pDONR223_BAMBI_WT | depositor partial sequence | sequence record 155623 | Insert sequence
ATGGATCGCCACTCCAGCTACATCTTCATCTGGCTGCAGCTGGAGCTCTGCGCCATGGCCGTGCTGCTCA
CCAAAGGTGAAATTCGATGCTACTGTGATGCTGCCCACTGTGTAGCCACTGGTTATATGTGTAAATCTGA
GCTCAGCGCCTGCTTCTCTAGACTTCTTGATCCTCAGAACTCAAATTCCCCACTCACCCATGGCTGCCTG
GACTCTCTTGCAAGCACGACAGACATCTGCCAAGCCAAACAGGCCCGAAACCACTCTGGCACCACCATAC
CCACATTGGAATGCTGTCATGAAGACATGTGCAATTACAGAGGGCTGCACGATGTTCTCTCTCCTCCCAG
GGGTGAGGCCTCAGGACAAGGAAACAGGTATCAGCATGATGGTAGCAGAAACCTTATCACCAAGGTGCAG
GAGCTGACTTCTTCCAAAGAGTTGTGGTTCCGGGCAGCGGTCATTGCCGTGCCCATTGCTGGAGGGCTGA
TTTTAGTGTTGCTTATTATGTTGGCCCTGAGGATGCTTCGAAGTGAAAATAAGAGGCTGCAGGATCAGCG
GCAACAGATGCTCTCCCGTTTGCACTACAGCTTTCACGGACACCATTCCAAAAAGGGGCAGGTTGCAAAG
TTAGACTTGGAATGCATGGTGCCGGTCAGTGGGCACGAGAACTGCTGTCTGACCTGTGATAAAATGAGAC
AAGCAGACCTCAGCAACGATAAGATCCTCTCGCTTGTTCACTGGGGCATGTACAGTGGGCACGGGAAGCT
GGAATTCGTA
